>Addgene plasmid #45455 | pBAD/HisB-iRFP702 | depositor full sequence | sequence record 63490 | pBAD/HisB-iRFP702 sequence 5010 bps
AAGAAACCAATTGTCCATATTGCATCAGACATTGCCGTCACTGCGTCTTTTACTGGCTCTTCTCGCTAAC
CAAACCGGTAACCCCGCTTATTAAAAGCATTCTGTAACAAAGCGGGACCAAAGCCATGACAAAAACGCGT
AACAAAAGTGTCTATAATCACGGCAGAAAAGTCCACATTGATTATTTGCACGGCGTCACACTTTGCTATG
CCATAGCATTTTTATCCATAAGATTAGCGGATCCTACCTGACGCTTTTTATCGCAACTCTCTACTGTTTC
TCCATACCCGTTTTTTGGGCTAACAGGAGGAATTAACCATGGGGGGTTCTCATCATCATCATCATCATGG
TATGGCTAGCATGACTGGTGGACAGCAAATGGGTCGGGATCTGTACGACGATGACGATAAGGATCCGAGC
TCGAGATCTATGCCGCGTAAGGTCGATCTCACCTCCTGCGATCGCGAGCCGATCCACATCCCCGGCAGCA
TTCAGCCGTGCGGCTGCCTGCTAGCCTGCGACGCGCAGGCGGTGCGGATCACGCGCATTACGGAAAATGC
CGGCGCGTTCTTTGGACGCGAAACTCCGCGGGTCGGTGAGCTACTCGCCGATTACTTCGGCGAGACCGAA
GCCCATGCGCTGCGCAACGCACTGGCGCAGTCCTCCGATCCAAAGCGACCGGCGCTGATCTTCGGTTGGC
GCGACGGCCTGACCGGCCGCACCTTCGACATCTCGCTGCATCGCCATGACGGTACATCGATCATCGAGTT
CGAGCCTGCGGCGGCCGAACAGGCCGACAATCCGCTGCGGCTGACGCGGCAGATCATCGCGCGCACCAAA
GAACTGAAGTCGCTCGAAGAGATGGCCGCACGGGTGCCGCGCTATCTGCAGGCGATGCTCGGCTATCACC
GCGTGATGTTGTACCGCTTCGCGGACGACGGCTCCGGCAAAGTGATCGGCGAGGCGAAGCGCAGCGACCT
CGAGAGCTTTCTCGGTCAGCACTTTCCGGCGTCGCTGGTCCCGCAGCAGGCGCGGCTACTGTACTTGAAG
AACGCGATCCGCGTGGTCTCGGATTCGCGCGGCATCAGCAGCCGGATCGTGCCCGAGCACGACGCCTCCG
GCGCCGCGCTTGATCTGTCGTTCGCGCACCTGCGCAGCATCTCGCCTATCCATCTCGAATTTCTGCGGAA
CATGGGCGTCAGCGCCTCGATGTCGCTGTCGATCATCATTGACGGCACGCTATGGGGATTGATCATCTGT
CATCATTACGAGCCGCGTGCCGTGCCGATGGCGCAGCGCGTCGCGGCCGAAATGTTCGCCGACTTCTTAT
CGCTGCACTTCACCGCCGCCCACCACCAACGCTAAGAATTCGAAGCTTGGCTGTTTTGGCGGATGAGAGA
AGATTTTCAGCCTGATACAGATTAAATCAGAACGCAGAAGCGGTCTGATAAAACAGAATTTGCCTGGCGG
CAGTAGCGCGGTGGTCCCACCTGACCCCATGCCGAACTCAGAAGTGAAACGCCGTAGCGCCGATGGTAGT
GTGGGGTCTCCCCATGCGAGAGTAGGGAACTGCCAGGCATCAAATAAAACGAAAGGCTCAGTCGAAAGAC
TGGGCCTTTCGTTTTATCTGTTGTTTGTCGGTGAACGCTCTCCTGAGTAGGACAAATCCGCCGGGAGCGG
ATTTGAACGTTGCGAAGCAACGGCCCGGAGGGTGGCGGGCAGGACGCCCGCCATAAACTGCCAGGCATCA
AATTAAGCAGAAGGCCATCCTGACGGATGGCCTTTTTGCGTTTCTACAAACTCTTTTGTTTATTTTTCTA
AATACATTCAAATATGTATCCGCTCATGAGACAATAACCCTGATAAATGCTTCAATAATATTGAAAAAGG
AAGAGTATGAGTATTCAACATTTCCGTGTCGCCCTTATTCCCTTTTTTGCGGCATTTTGCCTTCCTGTTT
TTGCTCACCCAGAAACGCTGGTGAAAGTAAAAGATGCTGAAGATCAGTTGGGTGCACGAGTGGGTTACAT
CGAACTGGATCTCAACAGCGGTAAGATCCTTGAGAGTTTTCGCCCCGAAGAACGTTTTCCAATGATGAGC
ACTTTTAAAGTTCTGCTATGTGGCGCGGTATTATCCCGTGTTGACGCCGGGCAAGAGCAACTCGGTCGCC
GCATACACTATTCTCAGAATGACTTGGTTGAGTACTCACCAGTCACAGAAAAGCATCTTACGGATGGCAT
GACAGTAAGAGAATTATGCAGTGCTGCCATAACCATGAGTGATAACACTGCGGCCAACTTACTTCTGACA
ACGATCGGAGGACCGAAGGAGCTAACCGCTTTTTTGCACAACATGGGGGATCATGTAACTCGCCTTGATC
GTTGGGAACCGGAGCTGAATGAAGCCATACCAAACGACGAGCGTGACACCACGATGCCTGTAGCAATGGC
AACAACGTTGCGCAAACTATTAACTGGCGAACTACTTACTCTAGCTTCCCGGCAACAATTAATAGACTGG
ATGGAGGCGGATAAAGTTGCAGGACCACTTCTGCGCTCGGCCCTTCCGGCTGGCTGGTTTATTGCTGATA
AATCTGGAGCCGGTGAGCGTGGGTCTCGCGGTATCATTGCAGCACTGGGGCCAGATGGTAAGCCCTCCCG
TATCGTAGTTATCTACACGACGGGGAGTCAGGCAACTATGGATGAACGAAATAGACAGATCGCTGAGATA
GGTGCCTCACTGATTAAGCATTGGTAACTGTCAGACCAAGTTTACTCATATATACTTTAGATTGATTTAA
AACTTCATTTTTAATTTAAAAGGATCTAGGTGAAGATCCTTTTTGATAATCTCATGACCAAAATCCCTTA
ACGTGAGTTTTCGTTCCACTGAGCGTCAGACCCCGTAGAAAAGATCAAAGGATCTTCTTGAGATCCTTTT
TTTCTGCGCGTAATCTGCTGCTTGCAAACAAAAAAACCACCGCTACCAGCGGTGGTTTGTTTGCCGGATC
AAGAGCTACCAACTCTTTTTCCGAAGGTAACTGGCTTCAGCAGAGCGCAGATACCAAATACTGTCCTTCT
AGTGTAGCCGTAGTTAGGCCACCACTTCAAGAACTCTGTAGCACCGCCTACATACCTCGCTCTGCTAATC
CTGTTACCAGTGGCTGCTGCCAGTGGCGATAAGTCGTGTCTTACCGGGTTGGACTCAAGACGATAGTTAC
CGGATAAGGCGCAGCGGTCGGGCTGAACGGGGGGTTCGTGCACACAGCCCAGCTTGGAGCGAACGACCTA
CACCGAACTGAGATACCTACAGCGTGAGCTATGAGAAAGCGCCACGCTTCCCGAAGGGAGAAAGGCGGAC
AGGTATCCGGTAAGCGGCAGGGTCGGAACAGGAGAGCGCACGAGGGAGCTTCCAGGGGGAAACGCCTGGT
ATCTTTATAGTCCTGTCGGGTTTCGCCACCTCTGACTTGAGCGTCGATTTTTGTGATGCTCGTCAGGGGG
GCGGAGCCTATGGAAAAACGCCAGCAACGCGGCCTTTTTACGGTTCCTGGCCTTTTGCTGGCCTTTTGCT
CACATGTTCTTTCCTGCGTTATCCCCTGATTCTGTGGATAACCGTATTACCGCCTTTGAGTGAGCTGATA
CCGCTCGCCGCAGCCGAACGACCGAGCGCAGCGAGTCAGTGAGCGAGGAAGCGGAAGAGCGCCTGATGCG
GTATTTTCTCCTTACGCATCTGTGCGGTATTTCACACCGCATATGGTGCACTCTCAGTACAATCTGCTCT
GATGCCGCATAGTTAAGCCAGTATACACTCCGCTATCGCTACGTGACTGGGTCATGGCTGCGCCCCGACA
CCCGCCAACACCCGCTGACGCGCCCTGACGGGCTTGTCTGCTCCCGGCATCCGCTTACAGACAAGCTGTG
ACCGTCTCCGGGAGCTGCATGTGTCAGAGGTTTTCACCGTCATCACCGAAACGCGCGAGGCAGCAGATCA
ATTCGCGCGCGAAGGCGAAGCGGCATGCATAATGTGCCTGTCAAATGGACGAAGCAGGGATTCTGCAAAC
CCTATGCTACTCCGTCAAGCCGTCAATTGTCTGATTCGTTACCAATTATGACAACTTGACGGCTACATCA
TTCACTTTTTCTTCACAACCGGCACGGAACTCGCTCGGGCTGGCCCCGGTGCATTTTTTAAATACCCGCG
AGAAATAGAGTTGATCGTCAAAACCAACATTGCGACCGACGGTGGCGATAGGCATCCGGGTGGTGCTCAA
AAGCAGCTTCGCCTGGCTGATACGTTGGTCCTCGCGCCAGCTTAAGACGCTAATCCCTAACTGCTGGCGG
AAAAGATGTGACAGACGCGACGGCGACAAGCAAACATGCTGTGCGACGCTGGCGATATCAAAATTGCTGT
CTGCCAGGTGATCGCTGATGTACTGACAAGCCTCGCGTACCCGATTATCCATCGGTGGATGGAGCGACTC
GTTAATCGCTTCCATGCGCCGCAGTAACAATTGCTCAAGCAGATTTATCGCCAGCAGCTCCGAATAGCGC
CCTTCCCCTTGCCCGGCGTTAATGATTTGCCCAAACAGGTCGCTGAAATGCGGCTGGTGCGCTTCATCCG
GGCGAAAGAACCCCGTATTGGCAAATATTGACGGCCAGTTAAGCCATTCATGCCAGTAGGCGCGCGGACG
AAAGTAAACCCACTGGTGATACCATTCGCGAGCCTCCGGATGACGACCGTAGTGATGAATCTCTCCTGGC
GGGAACAGCAAAATATCACCCGGTCGGCAAACAAATTCTCGTCCCTGATTTTTCACCACCCCCTGACCGC
GAATGGTGAGATTGAGAATATAACCTTTCATTCCCAGCGGTCGGTCGATAAAAAAATCGAGATAACCGTT
GGCCTCAATCGGCGTTAAACCCGCCACCAGATGGGCATTAAACGAGTATCCCGGCAGCAGGGGATCATTT
TGCGCTTCAGCCATACTTTTCATACTCCCGCCATTCAGAG
Features (pLannotate 1.2.2; 14 found; start..end, strand, type, name):
      1..285     +  promoter       araBAD promoter: araBAD; promoter of the L-arabinose operon of E. coli; the araC regulatory gene is transcribed in the opposite direction (Guzman et al., 1995)
    331..351     +  CDS            capTEV™ (fragment): composite tag for in vivo biotinylation, TEV protease cleavage, and 6xHis tagging
    352..384     +  CDS            T7 tag (gene 10 leader): leader peptide from bacteriophage T7 gene 10 promotes efficient translation in E. coli
    388..411     +  CDS            Xpress™ tag: Xpress™ epitope tag, including an enterokinase recognition and cleavage site
    434..1365    +  CDS            iRFP702 (fragment): near-infrared fluorescent protein with an emission peak at 702 nm, engineered from a bacterial phytochrome (Shcherbakova and Verkhusha, 2013) derived from Rhodopseudomonas palustris RpBphP6
   1462..1577    +  ncRNA          5S rRNA: Accession: RF00001 - 5S ribosomal RNA
   1581..1667    +  terminator     rrnB T1 terminator: Escherichia coli rrnB; transcription terminator T1 from the E. coli rrnB gene
   1759..1786    +  terminator     rrnB T2 terminator: transcription terminator T2 from the E. coli rrnB gene
   1805..1896    +  promoter       AmpR promoter: bla
   1897..2757    +  CDS            AmpR: β-lactamase; bla; confers resistance to ampicillin, carbenicillin, and related antibiotics
   2928..3516    +  rep_origin     ori: high-copy-number ColE1/pMB1/pBR322/pUC origin of replication
   3702..3842    -  misc_feature   bom: basis of mobility region from pBR322
   3944..3984    -  CDS            rop (fragment): Rop protein, which maintains plasmids at low copy number; rop
   4106..4984    -  CDS            araC: L-arabinose regulatory protein; araC
