[The description below was written by a language model from this plasmid's Addgene catalogue record and pLannotate feature annotations shown in this document.]
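Description:
pBAD/HisB-iRFP702 is a bacterial expression plasmid of about 5 kb built on the commercial pBAD/HisB backbone, designed for arabinose-regulated production of the near-infrared fluorescent protein iRFP702 in E. coli. It replicates from a ColE1/pBR322-type origin, next to which lie the pBR322 bom region and a fragment of rop. The feature annotation gives a generic "high-copy" label for this origin family, whereas the catalogue lists the plasmid as low copy. Selection is by ampicillin through the β-lactamase (AmpR) gene driven by its own promoter.

The 936 bp insert encodes iRFP702, engineered from the Rhodopseudomonas palustris bacterial phytochrome RpBphP6 and carrying twelve listed substitutions relative to that parent (among them S45T, D202L, I203V and Y258F); its emission peak is at 702 nm. It was cloned between BglII and EcoRI sites, both retained, downstream of the araBAD promoter. The araC regulator is encoded divergently on the same plasmid, so transcription is kept low without L-arabinose and induced when it is added. Upstream of the insert, the backbone contributes an N-terminal leader comprising a short stretch annotated as a fragment of a His-containing composite tag (consistent with the polyhistidine tag implied by the vector name), the T7 gene 10 leader that promotes efficient translation, and the Xpress epitope with its enterokinase cleavage site. These elements should allow affinity purification, detection and tag removal. Transcription ends at the rrnB T1 and T2 terminators, which are preceded by a 5S rRNA segment from the same operon.

The associated publication describes near-infrared fluorescent proteins for multicolour in vivo imaging. This construct suits bacterial expression and purification of iRFP702 for characterisation, although the record does not state a specific use.
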