Addgene plasmid #45455: pBAD/HisB-iRFP702
Depositing lab: Vladislav Verkhusha. Depositing organization: Albert Einstein College of Medicine. Publication: Near-infrared fluorescent proteins for multicolor in vivo imaging. Shcherbakova DM, Verkhusha VV. Nat Methods. 2013 Jun 16. doi: 10.1038/nmeth.2521. PubMed 23770755.
Backbone
  Vector backbone: pBAD/HisB
  Backbone manufacturer: Invitrogen
  Backbone size w/o insert (bp): 4074
  Total vector size (bp): 5010
  Vector type: Bacterial Expression
Growth in bacteria
  Bacterial resistance: Ampicillin, 100 μg/mL
  Growth temperature: 37°C
  Growth strain: DH5alpha
  Copy number: Low Copy
Gene/Insert
  Gene/Insert name: iRFP702
  Species: Rhodopseudomonas palustris
  Insert size (bp): 936
  Mutation: T2A, S45T, D124E, M170L, D202L, I203V, I219V, R233H, V251I, Y258F, A283I, F307L relative to RpBphP6
  GenBank ID: KC991144
  Promoter: araBAD
  Cloning method: Restriction Enzyme; 5′ cloning site BglII (not destroyed); 3′ cloning site EcoRI (not destroyed)
  Sequencing primers: 5′ pBAD-fwd; 3′ pBAD-rev
Terms and licenses: Academic/Nonprofit Terms; Industry Terms: Not Available to Industry
How to cite: pBAD/HisB-iRFP702 was a gift from Vladislav Verkhusha (Addgene plasmid # 45455 ; http://n2t.net/addgene:45455 ; RRID:Addgene_45455)
