>Addgene plasmid #45455 | pBAD/HisB-iRFP702 | addgene partial sequence | sequence record 64699 | pBAD_fwd
CTACCTGACGCTTTTTATCGCAACTCTCTACTGTTTCTCCATACCCGTTTTTTGGGCTAACAGGAGGAAT
TAACCATGGGGGGTTCTCATCATCATCATCATCATGGTATGGCTAGCATGACTGGTGGACAGCAAATGGG
TCGGGATCTGTACGACGATGACGATAAGGATCCGAGCTCGAGATCTATGCCGCGTAAGGTCGATCTCACC
TCCTGCGATCGCGAGCCGATCCACATCCCCGGCAGCATTCAGCCGTGCGGCTGCCTGCTAGCCTGCGACG
CGCAGGCGGTGCGGATCACGCGCATTACGGAAAATGCCGGCGCGTTCTTTGGACGCGAAACTCCGCGGGT
CGGTGAGCTACTCGCCGATTACTTCGGCGAGACCGAAGCCCATGCGCTGCGCAACGCACTGGCGCAGTCC
TCCGATCCAAAGCGACCGGCGCTGATCTTCGGTTGGCGCGACGGCCTGACCGGCCGCACCTTCGACATCT
CGCTGCATCGCCATGACGGTACATCGATCATCGAGTTCGAGCCTGCGGCGGCCGAACAGGCCGACAATCC
GCTGCGGCTGACGCGGCAGATCATCGCGCGCACCAAAGAACTGAAGTCGCTCGAAGAGATGGCCGCACGG
GTGCCGCGCTATCTGCAGGCGATGCTCGGCTATCACCGCGTGATGTTGTACCGCTTCGCGGACGACGGCT
CCGGCAAAGTGATCGGCGAGGCGAAGCGCAGCGACCTCGAGAGCTTTCTCGGTCAGCACTTTCCGGCGTC
GCTGGTCCCGCAGCAGGCGCGGCTACTGTACTTGAAGAACGCGATCCGCGTGGTCTCGGATTCGCGCGGC
ATCAGCAGCCGGATCGTGCCCGAGCACGACGCCTCCGGCGCCGCGCTTGATCTGTCGTTCGCGCACCTGC
GCAGCATCTCGCCTATCCATCTCGAATTTCTGCGGAACATGGGCGTCAGCGCCTCGATGTCGCTGTCGAT
CATCATTGACGGCACGCTATGGGGATTGATCATCTGTCATCATTACGAGCCGCGTGCCGTGCCGATGGCG
CAGCGCGTCGCGGCCGAAATGTTCGCCGACTTCTTAT
