>Addgene plasmid #45455 | pBAD/HisB-iRFP702 | addgene partial sequence | sequence record 64703 | pBAD-rev
GCCAAAACAGCCAAGCTTCGAATTCTTAGCGTTGGTGGTGGGCGGCGGTGAAGTGCAGCGATAAGAAGTC
GGCGAACATTTCGGCCGCGACGCGCTGCGCCATCGGCACGGCACGCGGCTCGTAATGATGACAGATGATC
AATCCCCATAGCGTGCCGTCAATGATGATCGACAGCGACATCGAGGCGCTGACGCCCATGTTCCGCAGAA
ATTCGAGATGGATAGGCGAGATGCTGCGCAGGTGCGCGAACGACAGATCAAGCGCGGCGCCGGAGGCGTC
GTGCTCGGGCACGATCCGGCTGCTGATGCCGCGCGAATCCGAGACCACGCGGATCGCGTTCTTCAAGTAC
AGTAGCCGCGCCTGCTGCGGGACCAGCGACGCCGGAAAGTGCTGACCGAGAAAGCTCTCGAGGTCGCTGC
GCTTCGCCTCGCCGATCACTTTGCCGGAGCCGTCGTCCGCGAAGCGGTACAACATCACGCGGTGATAGCC
GAGCATCGCCTGCAGATAGCGCGGCACCCGTGCGGCCATCTCTTCGAGCGACTTCAGTTCTTTGGTGCGC
GCGATGATCTGCCGCGTCAGCCGCAGCGGATTGTCGGCCTGTTCGGCCGCCGCAGGCTCGAACTCGATGA
TCGATGTACCGTCATGGCGATGCAGCGAGATGTCGAAGGTGCGGCCGGTCAGGCCGTCGCGCCAACCGAA
GATCAGCGCCGGTCGCTTTGGATCGGAGGACTGCGCCAGTGCGTTGCGCAGCGCATGGGCTTCGGTCTCG
CCGAAGTAATCGGCGAGTAGCTCACCGACCCGCGGAGTTTCGCGTCCAAAGAACGCGC
